Addgene plasmid #168283: Bin1 delta SH3
Purpose: Express SH3-deleted Bin1 mutant (aa 1-404) in pEGFP-N1 vector.
Depositing lab: Cheng-han Yu. Depositing organization: University of Hong Kong. Publication: Podosome formation promotes plasma membrane invagination and integrin-beta3 endocytosis on a viscous RGD-membrane. Cao F, Zhou Y, Liu X, Yu CH. Commun Biol. 2020 Mar 13;3(1):117. doi: 10.1038/s42003-020-0843-2. PubMed 32170110.
Backbone
  Vector backbone: pEGFP-N1
  Backbone size w/o insert (bp): 4733
  Vector type: Mammalian Expression
  Selectable markers: Neomycin (select with G418)
Growth in bacteria
  Bacterial resistance: Kanamycin, 50 μg/mL
  Growth temperature: 37°C
  Growth strain: DH5alpha
  Copy number: Unknown
Gene/Insert
  Gene/Insert name: Bin1 (alt name: bridging integrator 1B)
  Species: M. musculus (mouse)
  Insert size (bp): 1212
  Mutation: aa 1-404
  GenBank ID: NM_001083334.1
  Entrez Gene: Bin1 (a.k.a. ALP-1, Am, Amphl, BRAMP-2, SH3P9)
  Tag / fusion protein: EGFP (C terminal on backbone)
Resource information
  A portion of this plasmid was derived from a plasmid made by: Wildtype Bin1 plasmid was from Addgene 27693.
Terms and licenses: Academic/Nonprofit Terms; Industry Terms: Not Available to Industry
How to cite: Bin1 delta SH3 was a gift from Cheng-han Yu (Addgene plasmid # 168283 ; http://n2t.net/addgene:168283 ; RRID:Addgene_168283)
