[The description below was written by a language model from this plasmid's Addgene catalogue record and pLannotate feature annotations shown in this document.]
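Description:
Bin1 delta SH3 is a mammalian expression plasmid built on the pEGFP-N1 backbone that encodes a truncated mouse Bin1 (bridging integrator 1, also known as amphiphysin-like/Sh3p9) fused at its C terminus to EGFP. The insert of about 1.2 kb covers amino acids 1–404, so the C-terminal SH3 domain is removed; the record notes it was derived from a previously deposited wild-type Bin1 plasmid. Transcription is driven by the human cytomegalovirus immediate-early enhancer and promoter. The Bin1 fragment runs through the remaining multiple cloning site into the backbone's mammalian codon-optimized EGFP, and the transcript ends at the SV40 polyadenylation signal.

The sequenced plasmid is about 5.9 kb. It replicates in E. coli from a high-copy ColE1/pUC-type origin and also carries an f1 phage origin. A single Tn5 aminoglycoside phosphotransferase gene (NeoR/KanR) provides both selections. It is preceded by a bacterial bla promoter, giving kanamycin resistance in bacteria, and by the SV40 enhancer/early promoter, giving G418 resistance in mammalian cells, and it is followed by the HSV TK polyadenylation signal. The short annotated fragments of SV40 large T antigen, ble and bGH poly(A) appear to be backbone remnants or partial annotation matches rather than functional elements.

Bin1 shapes and remodels plasma membrane curvature, including tubular invaginations, and influences endocytosis. This construct allows live imaging of a fluorescent Bin1 that lacks its SH3 domain, for comparison with the full-length protein. The associated work concerned podosome formation, plasma membrane invagination and integrin-β3 endocytosis.
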