Features (pLannotate 1.2.2; 15 found; start..end, strand, type, name):
     61..364     +  enhancer       CMV enhancer: human cytomegalovirus immediate early enhancer
    365..568     +  promoter       CMV promoter: human cytomegalovirus (CMV) immediate early promoter
    597..1826    +  CDS            Bin1 (fragment): BIN1_MOUSE - Also known as Amphl, Sh3p9. Experimental evidence at protein level: Swiss-Prot protein existence level 1. Is a key player in the control of plasma membrane curvature, and membrane shaping and remodeling. Required in muscle cells for the formation of T-tubules, tubular invaginations of the plasma membrane that function in depolarization-contraction coupling. Required in muscle cells for the formation of T-tubules, tubular invaginations of the plasma membrane that function in depolarization-contraction coupling (PubMed:12183633). Is a negative regulator of endocytosis (By similarity
   1809..1861    +  misc_feature   MCS: multiple cloning site
   1875..2594    +  CDS            EGFP: the original enhanced GFP (Yang et al., 1996) mammalian codon-optimized
   2611..2694    +  CDS            large T antigen (fragment): large T antigen from SV40 (simian virus 40)
   2717..2838    +  polyA_signal   SV40 poly(A) signal: SV40 polyadenylation signal
   2872..3300    -  rep_origin     f1 ori (sequence partly withheld): f1 bacteriophage origin of replication; arrow indicates direction of (+) strand synthesis
   3327..3431    +  promoter       AmpR promoter: bla
   3433..3790    +  promoter       SV40 promoter: SV40 enhancer and early promoter
   3825..4619    +  CDS            NeoR/KanR: aminoglycoside phosphotransferase from Tn5; aph(3')-II (or nptII); confers resistance to neomycin, kanamycin, and G418 (Geneticin®)
   4640..4792    +  CDS            ble (fragment): BLE_KLEPN - Experimental evidence at protein level: Swiss-Prot protein existence level 1. Binding protein with a strong affinity to the bleomycin family of antibiotics. Binds to CL990; an antimitotic-antibiotic compound. From Klebsiella pneumoniae.
   4851..4898    +  polyA_signal   HSV TK poly(A) signal: herpes simplex virus thymidine kinase polyadenylation signal (Cole and Stacy, 1985)
   4989..5005    -  polyA_signal   bGH poly(A) signal (fragment): bovine growth hormone polyadenylation signal
   5227..5815    +  rep_origin     ori: high-copy-number ColE1/pMB1/pBR322/pUC origin of replication
>Addgene plasmid #168283 | Bin1 delta SH3 | addgene full sequence | sequence record 331150 | Addgene NGS Result
TAGTTATTAATAGTAATCAATTACGGGGTCATTAGTTCATAGCCCATATATGGAGTTCCGCGTTACATAA
CTTACGGTAAATGGCCCGCCTGGCTGACCGCCCAACGACCCCCGCCCATTGACGTCAATAATGACGTATG
TTCCCATAGTAACGCCAATAGGGACTTTCCATTGACGTCAATGGGTGGAGTATTTACGGTAAACTGCCCA
CTTGGCAGTACATCAAGTGTATCATATGCCAAGTACGCCCCCTATTGACGTCAATGACGGTAAATGGCCC
GCCTGGCATTATGCCCAGTACATGACCTTATGGGACTTTCCTACTTGGCAGTACATCTACGTATTAGTCA
TCGCTATTACCATGGTGATGCGGTTTTGGCAGTACATCAATGGGCGTGGATAGCGGTTTGACTCACGGGG
ATTTCCAAGTCTCCACCCCATTGACGTCAATGGGAGTTTGTTTTGGCACCAAAATCAACGGGACTTTCCA
AAATGTCGTAACAACTCCGCCCCATTGACGCAAATGGGCGGTAGGCGTGTACGGTGGGAGGTCTATATAA
GCAGAGCTGGTTTAGTGAACCGTCAGATCCGCTAGCATGGCAGAGATGGGGAGCAAGGGGGTGACGGCGG
GGAAGATCGCCAGCAACGTACAGAAGAAGCTGACCCGAGCGCAGGAGAAGGTCCTGCAGAAACTGGGGAA
GGCGGACGAGACGAAGGACGAGCAGTTTGAGCAGTGTGTCCAGAACTTCAATAAGCAGCTGACAGAGGGT
ACCCGGCTGCAGAAGGATCTTCGGACCTATCTGGCTTCTGTTAAAGCGATGCACGAAGCCTCCAAGAAGC
TGAGTGAGTGTCTTCAGGAGGTGTATGAGCCCGAGTGGCCTGGCAGGGATGAAGCAAACAAGATTGCAGA
GAACAATGACCTACTCTGGATGGACTACCACCAGAAGCTGGTGGACCAGGCTCTGCTGACCATGGACACC
TACCTAGGCCAGTTCCCTGATATCAAGTCGCGCATTGCCAAGCGGGGGCGGAAGCTGGTGGACTATGACA
GTGCCCGGCACCACTATGAGTCTCTTCAAACCGCCAAAAAGAAGGATGAAGCCAAAATTGCCAAGGCAGA
AGAGGAGCTCATCAAAGCCCAGAAGGTGTTCGAGGAGATGAACGTGGATCTGCAGGAGGAGCTGCCATCC
CTGTGGAACAGCCGTGTAGGTTTCTATGTCAACACGTTCCAGAGCATCGCGGGTCTGGAGGAAAACTTCC
ATAAAGAGATGAGTAAGCTCAATCAGAACCTCAATGATGTCCTGGTCAGCCTAGAGAAGCAGCACGGGAG
CAACACCTTCACAGTCAAGGCCCAACCCAGTGACAATGCCCCTGAGAAAGGGAACAAGAGCCCGTCACCT
CCTCCAGATGGCTCCCCTGCTGCTACCCCTGAGATCAGAGTGAACCATGAGCCAGAGCCGGCCAGTGGGG
CCTCACCCGGGGCTACCATCCCCAAGTCCCCATCTCAGCTCCGGAAAGGCCCACCTGTCCCTCCGCCTCC
CAAACACACCCCATCCAAGGAGATGAAGCAGGAGCAGATTCTCAGCCTTTTTGATGACGCATTTGTCCCT
GAGATCAGCGTGACCACCCCCTCCCAGCCAGCAGAGGCCTCCGAGGTGGTGGGTGGAGCCCAGGAGCCAG
GGGAGACAGCAGCCAGTGAAGCAACCTCCAGCTCTCTTCCGGCTGTGGTGGTGGAGACCTTCTCCGCAAC
TGTGAATGGGGCGGTGGAGGGCAGCGCTGGGACTGGACGCTTGGACCTGCCCCCGGGACTCGAGCTCAAG
CTTCGAATTCTGCAGTCGACGGTACCGCGGGCCCGGGATCCACCGGTCGCCACCATGGTGAGCAAGGGCG
AGGAGCTGTTCACCGGGGTGGTGCCCATCCTGGTCGAGCTGGACGGCGACGTAAACGGCCACAAGTTCAG
CGTGTCCGGCGAGGGCGAGGGCGATGCCACCTACGGCAAGCTGACCCTGAAGTTCATCTGCACCACCGGC
AAGCTGCCCGTGCCCTGGCCCACCCTCGTGACCACCCTGACCTACGGCGTGCAGTGCTTCAGCCGCTACC
CCGACCACATGAAGCAGCACGACTTCTTCAAGTCCGCCATGCCCGAAGGCTACGTCCAGGAGCGCACCAT
CTTCTTCAAGGACGACGGCAACTACAAGACCCGCGCCGAGGTGAAGTTCGAGGGCGACACCCTGGTGAAC
CGCATCGAGCTGAAGGGCATCGACTTCAAGGAGGACGGCAACATCCTGGGGCACAAGCTGGAGTACAACT
ACAACAGCCACAACGTCTATATCATGGCCGACAAGCAGAAGAACGGCATCAAGGTGAACTTCAAGATCCG
CCACAACATCGAGGACGGCAGCGTGCAGCTCGCCGACCACTACCAGCAGAACACCCCCATCGGCGACGGC
CCCGTGCTGCTGCCCGACAACCACTACCTGAGCACCCAGTCCGCCCTGAGCAAAGACCCCAACGAGAAGC
GCGATCACATGGTCCTGCTGGAGTTCGTGACCGCCGCCGGGATCACTCTCGGCATGGACGAGCTGTACAA
GTAAAGCGGCCGCGACTCTAGATCATAATCAGCCATACCACATTTGTAGAGGTTTTACTTGCTTTAAAAA
ACCTCCCACACCTCCCCCTGAACCTGAAACATAAAATGAATGCAATTGTTGTTGTTAACTTGTTTATTGC
AGCTTATAATGGTTACAAATAAAGCAATAGCATCACAAATTTCACAAATAAAGCATTTTTTTCACTGCAT
TCTAGTTGTGGTTTGTCCAAACTCATCAATGTATCTTAAGGCGTAAATTGTAAGCGTTAATATTTTGTTA
AAATTCGCGTTAAATTTTTGTTAAATCAGCTCATTTTTTAACCAATAGGCCGAAATCGGCAAAATCCCTT
ATAAATCAAAAGAATAGACCGAGATAGGGT
[37 nt withheld, positions 2971-3007]
AAAGAACGTGGACTCCAACGTCAAAGG
[49 nt withheld, positions 3035-3083]
T
[91 nt withheld, positions 3085-3175]
G
[124 nt withheld, positions 3177-3300]
CAGGTGGCACTTTTCGGGGAAATGTGCGCGGAACCCCTATTTGTTTATTTTTCTAAATACATTCAAATAT
GTATCCGCTCATGAGACAATAACCCTGATAAATGCTTCAATAATATTGAAAAAGGAAGAGTCCTGAGGCG
GAAAGAACCAGCTGTGGAATGTGTGTCAGTTAGGGTGTGGAAAGTCCCCAGGCTCCCCAGCAGGCAGAAG
TATGCAAAGCATGCATCTCAATTAGTCAGCAACCAGGTGTGGAAAGTCCCCAGGCTCCCCAGCAGGCAGA
AGTATGCAAAGCATGCATCTCAATTAGTCAGCAACCATAGTCCCGCCCCTAACTCCGCCCATCCCGCCCC
TAACTCCGCCCAGTTCCGCCCATTCTCCGCCCCATGGCTGACTAATTTTTTTTATTTATGCAGAGGCCGA
GGCCGCCTCGGCCTCTGAGCTATTCCAGAAGTAGTGAGGAGGCTTTTTTGGAGGCCTAGGCTTTTGCAAA
GATCGATCAAGAGACAGGATGAGGATCGTTTCGCATGATTGAACAAGATGGATTGCACGCAGGTTCTCCG
GCCGCTTGGGTGGAGAGGCTATTCGGCTATGACTGGGCACAACAGACAATCGGCTGCTCTGATGCCGCCG
TGTTCCGGCTGTCAGCGCAGGGGCGCCCGGTTCTTTTTGTCAAGACCGACCTGTCCGGTGCCCTGAATGA
ACTGCAAGACGAGGCAGCGCGGCTATCGTGGCTGGCCACGACGGGCGTTCCTTGCGCAGCTGTGCTCGAC
GTTGTCACTGAAGCGGGAAGGGACTGGCTGCTATTGGGCGAAGTGCCGGGGCAGGATCTCCTGTCATCTC
ACCTTGCTCCTGCCGAGAAAGTATCCATCATGGCTGATGCAATGCGGCGGCTGCATACGCTTGATCCGGC
TACCTGCCCATTCGACCACCAAGCGAAACATCGCATCGAGCGAGCACGTACTCGGATGGAAGCCGGTCTT
GTCGATCAGGATGATCTGGACGAAGAGCATCAGGGGCTCGCGCCAGCCGAACTGTTCGCCAGGCTCAAGG
CGAGCATGCCCGACGGCGAGGATCTCGTCGTGACCCATGGCGATGCCTGCTTGCCGAATATCATGGTGGA
AAATGGCCGCTTTTCTGGATTCATCGACTGTGGCCGGCTGGGTGTGGCGGACCGCTATCAGGACATAGCG
TTGGCTACCCGTGATATTGCTGAAGAGCTTGGCGGCGAATGGGCTGACCGCTTCCTCGTGCTTTACGGTA
TCGCCGCTCCCGATTCGCAGCGCATCGCCTTCTATCGCCTTCTTGACGAGTTCTTCTGAGCGGGACTCTG
GGGTTCGAAATGACCGACCAAGCGACGCCCAACCTGCCATCACGAGATTTCGATTCCACCGCCGCCTTCT
ATGAAAGGTTGGGCTTCGGAATCGTTTTCCGGGACGCCGGCTGGATGATCCTCCAGCGCGGGGATCTCAT
GCTGGAGTTCTTCGCCCACCCTAGGGGGAGGCTAACTGAAACACGGAAGGAGACAATACCGGAAGGAACC
CGCGCTATGACGGCAATAAAAAGACAGAATAAAACGCACGGTGTTGGGTCGTTTGTTCATAAACGCGGGG
TTCGGTCCCAGGGCTGGCACTCTGTCGATACCCCACCGAGACCCCATTGGGGCCAATACGCCCGCGTTTC
TTCCTTTTCCCCACCCCACCCCCCAAGTTCGGGTGAAGGCCCAGGGCTCGCAGCCAACGTCGGGGCGGCA
GGCCCTGCCATAGCCTCAGGTTACTCATATATACTTTAGATTGATTTAAAACTTCATTTTTAATTTAAAA
GGATCTAGGTGAAGATCCTTTTTGATAATCTCATGACCAAAATCCCTTAACGTGAGTTTTCGTTCCACTG
AGCGTCAGACCCCGTAGAAAAGATCAAAGGATCTTCTTGAGATCCTTTTTTTCTGCGCGTAATCTGCTGC
TTGCAAACAAAAAAACCACCGCTACCAGCGGTGGTTTGTTTGCCGGATCAAGAGCTACCAACTCTTTTTC
CGAAGGTAACTGGCTTCAGCAGAGCGCAGATACCAAATACTGTTCTTCTAGTGTAGCCGTAGTTAGGCCA
CCACTTCAAGAACTCTGTAGCACCGCCTACATACCTCGCTCTGCTAATCCTGTTACCAGTGGCTGCTGCC
AGTGGCGATAAGTCGTGTCTTACCGGGTTGGACTCAAGACGATAGTTACCGGATAAGGCGCAGCGGTCGG
GCTGAACGGGGGGTTCGTGCACACAGCCCAGCTTGGAGCGAACGACCTACACCGAACTGAGATACCTACA
GCGTGAGCTATGAGAAAGCGCCACGCTTCCCGAAGGGAGAAAGGCGGACAGGTATCCGGTAAGCGGCAGG
GTCGGAACAGGAGAGCGCACGAGGGAGCTTCCAGGGGGAAACGCCTGGTATCTTTATAGTCCTGTCGGGT
TTCGCCACCTCTGACTTGAGCGTCGATTTTTGTGATGCTCGTCAGGGGGGCGGAGCCTATGGAAAAACGC
CAGCAACGCGGCCTTTTTACGGTTCCTGGCCTTTTGCTGGCCTTTTGCTCACATGTTCTTTCCTGCGTTA
TCCCCTGATTCTGTGGATAACCGTATTACCGCCATGCAT
