>Addgene plasmid #168283 | Bin1 delta SH3 | depositor partial sequence | sequence record 326271 | CMV-F
CCCAAGGAGCAGCATATAAGCAGAGCTGGTTTAGTGAACCGTCAGATCCGCTAGCATGGCAGAGATGGGG
AGCAAGGGGGTGACGGCGGGGAAGATCGCCAGCAACGTACAGAAGAAGCTGACCCGAGCGCAGGAGAAGG
TCCTGCAGAAACTGGGGAAGGCGGACGAGACGAAGGACGAGCAGTTTGAGCAGTGTGTCCAGAACTTCAA
TAAGCAGCTGACAGAGGGTACCCGGCTGCAGAAGGATCTTCGGACCTATCTGGCTTCTGTTAAAGCGATG
CACGAAGCCTCCAAGAAGCTGAGTGAGTGTCTTCAGGAGGTGTATGAGCCCGAGTGGCCTGGCAGGGATG
AAGCAAACAAGATTGCAGAGAACAATGACCTACTCTGGATGGACTACCACCAGAAGCTGGTGGACCAGGC
TCTGCTGACCATGGACACCTACCTAGGCCAGTTCCCTGATATCAAGTCGCGCATTGCCAAGCGGGGGCGG
AAGCTGGTGGACTATGACAGTGCCCGGCACCACTATGAGTCTCTTCAAACCGCCAAAAAGAAGGATGAAG
CCAAAATTGCCAAGGCAGAAGAGGAGCTCATCAAAGCCCAGAAGGTGTTCGAGGAGATGAACGTGGATCT
GCAGGAGGAGCTGCCATCCCTGTGGAACAGCCGTGTAGGTTTCTATGTCAACACGTTCCAGAGCATCGCG
GGTCTGGAGGAAAACTTCCATAAAGAGATGAGTAAGCTCAATCAGAACCTCAATGATGTCCTGGTCAGCC
TAGAGAAGCAGCACGGGAGCAACACCTTCACAGTCAAGCCCAACCCAGTGACAATGCCCCTGAGAAAGGG
AAACAAGAGCCCGTCACCTCCTCCAGATGGCTCCCCTGCTGCTACCCCTGAGATCAGAGTGAACCATGAG
CCAGAGCCGGCCAGTGGGGCCTCACCCGGGGCTACCATCCCCAAGTCCCCATCTCAGCTCCAGAAAGGCC
CACCTGTCCCTCCGCCTCCCAAACACACCCCATCCAAGGAGATGAGGCAGAGCAGATTCTCAGCCTTTTT
GATGACGCATTTGTCCCTGAGATCAGCGTGACACCCCCTCCCAGCAGCAGAGCTCGAGGTGGTGGGTGGA
GCCCAGAGCAAGGGAGACGCAGCAGTGAGCAACTCAGCTCTCTTCGGCTGTGGTGGTGAAACTTCTCGCA
CTGGATGGGCGGTGAGCAAGGCTGACTGGACCTTGACTGCCAGGAACGACTAAGCTCGATTCGCAATCCA
GGTAACCGCCAGCGGAGCTCTGGGATATCACCG
