>Addgene plasmid #168283 | Bin1 delta SH3 | depositor partial sequence | sequence record 326272 | gatggctccc ctgctgctac
GACCGCCGGTGACATGAGCAGAGCCGGCCAGTGGGGCCTCACCCGGGGCTACCATCCCCAAGTCCCCATC
TCAGCTCCGGAAAGGCCCACCTGTCCCTCCGCCTCCCAAACACACCCCATCCAAGGAGATGAAGCAGGAG
CAGATTCTCAGCCTTTTTGATGACGCATTTGTCCCTGAGATCAGCGTGACCACCCCCTCCCAGCCAGCAG
AGGCCTCCGAGGTGGTGGGTGGAGCCCAGGAGCCAGGGGAGACAGCAGCCAGTGAAGCAACCTCCAGCTC
TCTTCCGGCTGTGGTGGTGGAGACCTTCTCCGCAACTGTGAATGGGGCGGTGGAGGGCAGCGCTGGGACT
GGACGCTTGGACCTGCCCCCGGGACTCGAGCTCAAGCTTCGAATTCTGCAGTCGACGGTACCGCGGGCCC
GGGATCCACCGGTCGCCACCATGGTGAGCAAGGGCGAGGAGCTGTTCACCGGGGTGGTGCCCATCCTGGT
CGAGCTGGACGGCGACGTAAACGGCCACAAGTTCAGCGTGTCCGGCGAGGGCGAGGGCGATGCCACCTAC
GGCAAGCTGACCCTGAAGTTCATCTGCACCACCGGCAAGCTGCCCGTGCCCTGGCCCACCCTCGTGACCA
CCCTGACCTACGGCGTGCAGTGCTTCAGCCGCTACCCCGACCACATGAAGCAGCACGACTTCTTCAAGTC
CGCCATGCCCGAAGGCTACGTCCAGGAGCGCACCATCTTCTTCAAGGACGACGGCAACTACAAGACCCGC
GCCGAGGTGAAGTTCGAGGGCGACACCCTGGTGAACCGCATCGAGCTGAAGGGCATCGACTTCAAGGAGG
ACGGCAACATCCTGGGGCACAAGCTGGAGTACAACTACAACAGCCACAACGTCTATATCATGGCCGACAA
GCAGAAGAACGGCATCAAGGTGAACTTCAAGATCCGCCACAACATCGAGGACGGCAGCGTGCAGCTCGCC
GACCACTACCAGCAGACACCCCCATCGGCGACGGCCCCGTGCTGCTGCCCGACACCACTACCTGAGCACC
CAGTCCGCCCTGAGCAAGACCCACGAGAAGCGCGATCACATGGTCTGCTGAGTTCGTGACGCGCGGGATC
ACTCTCGGCATGACGAGCTGTACAAGTAAGCGGCCGCCGACCTCTAGATCATATCAGCATACCACATTTG
TAAAGGTTACTGCTTTAAAACCTCCCAACCTTCCCTTGACCTGGAACTTAATGATGCCATTGTTGTTGTT
TTAACCGTGTTTATGTCCAGCCTTATATAGAGGG
